>Addgene plasmid #228618 | pM-mCerulean3 | addgene full sequence | sequence record 452498 | Addgene NGS Result
TTTCCATGAGCAAACTGAAACGTTTTCATCGCTCTGGAGTGAATACCACGACGATTTCCGGCAGTTTCTA
CACATATATTCGCAAGATGTGGCGTGTTACGGTGAAAACCTGGCCTATTTCCCTAAAGGGTTTATTGAGA
ATATGTTTTTCGTATCAGCCAATCCCTGGGTGAGTTTCACCAGTTTTGATTTAAACGTGGCCAATATGGA
CAACTTCTTCGCCCCCGTTTTCACCATGGGCAAATATTATACGCAAGGCGACAAGGTGCTGATGCCGCTG
GCGATTCAGGTTCATCATGCCGTTTGTGATGGCTTCCATGTCGGCAGAATGCTTAATGAATTACAACAGT
ACTGCGATGAGTGGCAGGGCGGGGCGTAATCAAACATGAGAATTGGTCGCGCGAGCAATTCAGACATGAT
AAGATACATTGATGAGTTTGGACAAACCACAACTAGAATGCAGTGAAAAAAATGCTTTATTTGTGAAATT
TGTGATGCTATTGCTTTATTTGTAACCATTATAAGCTGCAATAAACAAGTTGGCATTTCGTTCCACTGAG
CGTCAGACCCCGTAGAAAAGATCAAAGGATCTTCTTGAGATCCTTTTTTTCTGCGCGTAATCTGCTGCTT
GCAAACAAAAAAACCACCGCTACCAGCGGTGGTTTGTTTGCCGGATCAAGAGCTACCAACTCTTTTTCCG
AAGGTAACTGGCTTCAGCAGAGCGCAGATACCAAATACTGTTCTTCTAGTGTAGCCGTAGTTAGGCCACC
ACTTCAAGAACTCTGTAGCACCGCCTACATACCTCGCTCTGCTAATCCTGTTACCAGTGGCTGCTGCCAG
TGGCGATAAGTCGTGTCTTACCGGGTTGGACTCAAGACGATAGTTACCGGATAAGGCGCAGCGGTCGGGC
TGAACGGGGGGTTCGTGCACACAGCCCAGCTTGGAGCGAACGACCTACACCGAACTGAGATACCTACAGC
GTGAGCTATGAGAAAGCGCCACGCTTCCCGAAGGGAGAAAGGCGGACAGGTATCCGGTAAGCGGCAGGGT
CGGAACAGGAGAGCGCACGAGGGAGCTTCCAGGGGGAAACGCCTGGTATCTTTATAGTCCTGTCGGGTTT
CGCCACCTCTGACTTGAGCGTCGATTTTTGTGATGCTCGTCAGGGGGGCGGAGCCTATGGAAAAACGCCA
GCAACGCGGCCTTTTTACGGTTCCTGGCCTTTTGCTGGCCTTTTGCTCACATGTTCTTTCCTGCGTTATC
CCCTGATTCTGTGGATAACCGTATTACCGCCATGCATTAGTTATTAATAGTAATCAATTACGGGGTCATT
AGTTCATAGCCCATATATGGAGTTCCGCGTTACATAACTTACGGTAAATGGCCCGCCTGGCTGACCGCCC
AACGACCCCCGCCCATTGACGTCAATAATGACGTATGTTCCCATAGTAACGCCAATAGGGACTTTCCATT
GACGTCAATGGGTGGAGTATTTACGGTAAACTGCCCACTTGGCAGTACATCAAGTGTATCATATGCCAAG
TACGCCCCCTATTGACGTCAATGACGGTAAATGGCCCGCCTGGCATTATGCCCAGTACATGACCTTATGG
GACTTTCCTACTTGGCAGTACATCTACGTATTAGTCATCGCTATTACCATGGTGATGCGGTTTTGGCAGT
ACATCAATGGGCGTGGATAGCGGTTTGACTCACGGGGATTTCCAAGTCTCCACCCCATTGACGTCAATGG
GAGTTTGTTTTGGCACCAAAATCAACGGGACTTTCCAAAATGTCGTAACAACTCCGCCCCATTGACGCAA
ATGGGCGGTAGGCGTGTACGGTGGGAGGTCTATATAAGCAGAGCTGGTTTAGTGAAGAAGACGGCTCCGG
CGCCACAAACTTCTCTCTGCTAAAGCAAGCAGGTGATGTTGAAGAAAACCCCGGGCCTGGCAGCGGCGAG
GGCAGGGGAAGTCTACTTACATGCGGGGACGTGGAGGAAAATCCCGGCCCAGGATCCGCCGCCACCATGG
TGAGCAAGGGCGAGGAGCTGTTCACCGGGGTGGTGCCCATCCTGGTCGAGCTGGACGGCGACGTAAACGG
CCACAAGTTCAGCGTGTCCGGCGAGGGCGAGGGCGATGCCACCTACGGCAAGCTGACCCTGAAGTTCATC
TGCACCACCGGCAAGCTGCCCGTGCCCTGGCCCACCCTCGTGACCACCCTGAGCTGGGGCGTGCAGTGCT
TCGCCCGCTACCCCGACCACATGAAGCAGCACGACTTCTTCAAGTCCGCCATGCCCGAAGGCTACGTCCA
GGAGCGCACCATCTTCTTCAAGGACGACGGCAACTACAAGACCCGCGCCGAGGTGAAGTTCGAGGGCGAC
ACCCTGGTGAACCGCATCGAGCTGAAGGGCATCGACTTCAAGGAGGACGGCAACATCCTGGGGCACAAGC
TGGAGTACAACGCCATCCACGGCAACGTCTATATCACCGCCGACAAGCAGAAGAACGGCATCAAGGCCAA
CTTCGGCCTCAACTGCAACATCGAGGACGGCAGCGTGCAGCTCGCCGACCACTACCAGCAGAACACCCCC
ATCGGCGACGGCCCCGTGCTGCTGCCCGACAACCACTACCTGAGCACCCAGTCCAAGCTGAGCAAAGACC
CCAACGAGAAGCGCGATCACATGGTCCTGCTGGAGTTCGTGACCGCCGCCGGGATCACTCTCGGCATGGA
CGAGCTGTACAAGTAAAGTAGTAAATTCATGTCTTCTGAAACATAAAATGAACTTGTTTATTGCAGCTTA
TAATGGTTACAAATAAAGCAATAGCATCACAAATTTCACAAATAAAGCATTTTTTTCACTGCATTCTAGT
TGTGGTTTGTCCAAACTCATCAATGTATCTTAAGGCGTAAATTGTAAGCGTTAATATTTTGTTAAAATTC
GCGTTAAATTTTTGTTAAATCAGCTCATTTTTTAACCAATAGGCCGAAATCGGCAAAATCCCTTATAAAT
CAAAAGAATAGACCGAGATAGGGT
[37 nt withheld, positions 3035-3071]
AAAGAACGTGGACTCCAACGTCAAAGG
[49 nt withheld, positions 3099-3147]
T
[91 nt withheld, positions 3149-3239]
G
[124 nt withheld, positions 3241-3364]
CAGTACTTAACGGAAGATCACTTCGTGATCGGCACGTAAGAGGTTCCAACTTTCACCATAATGAAATAAG
ATCACTACCGGGCGTATTTTTTGAGTTATCGAGATTTTCAGGAGCTAAGGAAGCTAAAATGGAGAAAAAA
ATCACTGGATATACCACCGTTGATATATCCCAATGGCATCGTAAAGAACATTTTGAGGCATTTCAGTCAG
TTGCTCAATGTACCTATAACCAGACCGTTCAGCTGGATATTACGGCCTTTTTAAAGACCGTAAAGAAAAA
TAAGCACAAGTTTTATCCGGCCTTTATTCACATTCTTGCCCGCCTGATGAATGCTCATCCGGAATTCCGT
ATGGCAATGAAAGACGGTGAGCTGGTGATATGGGATAGTGTTCACCCTTGTTACACCGT
Features (pLannotate 1.2.2; 10 found; start..end, strand, type, name):
    420..541     -  polyA_signal   SV40 poly(A) signal: SV40 polyadenylation signal
    595..1183    +  rep_origin     ori: high-copy-number ColE1/pMB1/pBR322/pUC origin of replication
   1358..1661    +  enhancer       CMV enhancer: human cytomegalovirus immediate early enhancer
   1662..1865    +  promoter       CMV promoter: human cytomegalovirus (CMV) immediate early promoter
   1958..2010    +  CDS            T2A (fragment): 2A peptide from Thosea asigna virus capsid protein Eukaryotic ribosomes fail to insert a peptide bond between the Gly and Pro residues, yielding separate polypeptides.
   2027..2743    +  CDS            mCerulean3: mCerulean3 is a basic (constitutively fluorescent) cyan fluorescent protein published in 2011, derived from Aequorea victoria. It is reported to be a somewhat slowly-maturing monomer with very low acid sensitivity.
   2781..2902    +  polyA_signal   SV40 poly(A) signal: SV40 polyadenylation signal
   2936..3364    -  rep_origin     f1 ori (sequence partly withheld): f1 bacteriophage origin of replication; arrow indicates direction of (+) strand synthesis
   3390..3492    +  promoter       cat promoter: promoter of the E. coli cat gene encoding chloramphenicol acetyltransferase
   3493..376     +  CDS            cat (across the origin): CAT_ECOLX - Experimental evidence at protein level: Swiss-Prot protein existence level 1. This enzyme is an effector of chloramphenicol resistance in bacteria. From Escherichia coli. This protein is used as a marker in many commonly used cloning vectors, such as pACYC184.
