[The description below was written by a language model from this plasmid's Addgene catalogue record and pLannotate feature annotations shown in this document.]
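Description:
pM-mCerulean3 is a small (about 3.8 kb) mammalian expression plasmid built on the pMulti backbone and assembled by Golden Gate cloning. It serves as a building block for constructing MuSIC fluorescence barcodes, which are combinations of fluorescent proteins used to label and distinguish single cells by spectral flow cytometry. In bacteria it is maintained at high copy number from a ColE1/pUC-type origin. Selection is with chloramphenicol, through a cat (chloramphenicol acetyltransferase) gene driven by its native cat promoter. An f1 bacteriophage origin is also present, a common legacy element that permits single-stranded DNA production.

The expression cassette consists of the human cytomegalovirus immediate-early enhancer and promoter, followed by a T2A peptide fragment, the 717 bp synthetic coding sequence for mCerulean3, and an SV40 polyadenylation signal. mCerulean3 is a monomeric, constitutively fluorescent cyan protein derived from Aequorea victoria GFP. The T2A element causes ribosomal skipping, so that two coding sequences on one transcript yield separate polypeptides. Its position upstream of mCerulean3 fits the stated purpose of expressing mCerulean3 together with an "extra insert". The short gap between the CMV promoter and T2A is presumably where a second fluorescent protein would be placed to form a two-colour barcode, but the record does not annotate the extra insert or the Golden Gate sites explicitly. A second SV40 poly(A) signal lies in reverse orientation next to the cat gene and the bacterial origin, and its role is not stated. No mammalian selection marker is annotated, which suggests use in transient transfection or as a cloning intermediate.
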