Addgene plasmid #228618: pM-mCerulean3
Purpose: Mammalian expression of mCerulean3 and extra insert, for MuSIC barcode construction
Depositing lab: Marc Birtwistle. Depositing organization: Clemson University. Publication: Genetically Encoded Fluorescence Barcodes Allow for Single-Cell Analysis via Spectral Flow Cytometry. Lu X, Pritko DJ, Abravanel ME, Huggins JR, Ogunleye O, Biswas T, Ashy KC, Woods SK, Livingston MWT, Blenner MA, Birtwistle MR. ACS Synth Biol. 2025 May 16;14(5):1533-1548. doi: 10.1021/acssynbio.4c00807. Epub 2025 May 6. PubMed 40326708.
Backbone
  Vector backbone: pMulti
  Backbone manufacturer: Birtwistle lab
  Vector type: Mammalian Expression
Growth in bacteria
  Bacterial resistance: Chloramphenicol, 25 μg/mL
  Growth temperature: 37°C
  Growth strain: DH5alpha
  Copy number: High Copy
Gene/Insert
  Gene/Insert name: mCerulean3
  Species: Synthetic
  Insert size (bp): 717
  Promoter: CMV
  Cloning method: Golden Gate
Terms and licenses: Academic/Nonprofit Terms; Industry Terms: Not Available to Industry
Depositor comments: Please visit https://doi.org/10.1101/2024.10.23.619855 for bioRxiv preprint.
How to cite: pM-mCerulean3 was a gift from Marc Birtwistle (Addgene plasmid # 228618 ; http://n2t.net/addgene:228618 ; RRID:Addgene_228618)
