>Addgene plasmid #228618 | pM-mCerulean3 | depositor partial sequence | sequence record 449220 | mCerulean3
ATGGTGAGCAAGGGCGAGGAGCTGTTCACCGGGGTGGTGCCCATCCTGGTCGAGCTGGACGGCGACGTAA
ACGGCCACAAGTTCAGCGTGTCCGGCGAGGGCGAGGGCGATGCCACCTACGGCAAGCTGACCCTGAAGTT
CATCTGCACCACCGGCAAGCTGCCCGTGCCCTGGCCCACCCTCGTGACCACCCTGAGCTGGGGCGTGCAG
TGCTTCGCCCGCTACCCCGACCACATGAAGCAGCACGACTTCTTCAAGTCCGCCATGCCCGAAGGCTACG
TCCAGGAGCGCACCATCTTCTTCAAGGACGACGGCAACTACAAGACCCGCGCCGAGGTGAAGTTCGAGGG
CGACACCCTGGTGAACCGCATCGAGCTGAAGGGCATCGACTTCAAGGAGGACGGCAACATCCTGGGGCAC
AAGCTGGAGTACAACGCCATCCACGGCAACGTCTATATCACCGCCGACAAGCAGAAGAACGGCATCAAGG
CCAACTTCGGCCTCAACTGCAACATCGAGGACGGCAGCGTGCAGCTCGCCGACCACTACCAGCAGAACAC
CCCCATCGGCGACGGCCCCGTGCTGCTGCCCGACAACCACTACCTGAGCACCCAGTCCAAGCTGAGCAAA
GACCCCAACGAGAAGCGCGATCACATGGTCCTGCTGGAGTTCGTGACCGCCGCCGGGATCACTCTCGGCA
TGGACGAGCTGTACAAG
